Addgene plasmid #98674: TDP-43_CTD_M337V
Purpose: Expresses 6xHis-tagged C-terminal domain of TDP-43 with M337V
Depositing lab: Nicolas Fawzi. Depositing organization: Brown University. Publication: ALS Mutations Disrupt Phase Separation Mediated by alpha-Helical Structure in the TDP-43 Low-Complexity C-Terminal Domain. Conicella AE, Zerze GH, Mittal J, Fawzi NL. Structure. 2016 Sep 6;24(9):1537-49. doi: 10.1016/j.str.2016.07.007. Epub 2016 Aug 18. PubMed 27545621.
Backbone
  Vector backbone: pJ411
  Vector type: Bacterial Expression
Growth in bacteria
  Bacterial resistance: Kanamycin, 50 μg/mL
  Growth temperature: 37°C
  Growth strain: DH5alpha
  Copy number: High Copy
Gene/Insert
  Gene/Insert name: TDP-43
  Species: H. sapiens (human)
  Mutation: M337V
  Entrez Gene: TARDBP (a.k.a. ALS10, TDP-43)
  Tag / fusion protein: 6xHis (N terminal on backbone)
  Cloning method: Restriction Enzyme; 5′ cloning site Unknown (unknown if destroyed); 3′ cloning site Unknown (unknown if destroyed)
Terms and licenses: Academic/Nonprofit Terms; Industry Terms: Not Available to Industry
How to cite: TDP-43_CTD_M337V was a gift from Nicolas Fawzi (Addgene plasmid # 98674 ; http://n2t.net/addgene:98674 ; RRID:Addgene_98674)
