[The description below was written by a language model from this plasmid's Addgene catalogue record and pLannotate feature annotations shown in this document.]
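Description:
TDP-43_CTD_M337V is a bacterial expression plasmid built on the pJ411 backbone for producing the C-terminal domain of human TDP-43 (gene TARDBP) carrying the M337V substitution. It is a 4,452-nt, high-copy plasmid that replicates in E. coli from a ColE1/pUC-type origin and is selected with kanamycin through an aph(3')-Ia (KanR) gene that appears to be driven by a fragment of the bla (AmpR) promoter.

The expression cassette follows the standard T7/lac design. A T7 promoter is immediately followed by a lac operator, then the coding region, then a T7 terminator. The plasmid also carries its own lacI gene with its promoter, so the lac repressor keeps transcription off until an inducer such as IPTG is added. Expression requires a host that supplies T7 RNA polymerase, while DH5alpha is listed only as the propagation strain. The annotated TARDBP fragment spans about 510 nt, consistent with a partial protein rather than full-length TDP-43. The catalogue entry lists an N-terminal 6xHis tag contributed by the backbone, which would allow metal-affinity purification, although the feature table does not annotate the tag separately. The cloning sites are recorded as unknown. Fragments of the rrnB T1 and T2 terminators flank parts of the backbone and probably insulate the cassette from read-through transcription. The short lacZα, 5S rRNA and extra KanR fragment hits look like backbone remnants rather than functional elements.

The associated publication concerns ALS-associated mutations and phase separation of the TDP-43 low-complexity C-terminal domain, so the plasmid is suited to making recombinant mutant protein for biophysical and structural comparison with other forms of the domain.
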