Features (pLannotate 1.2.2; 14 found; start..end, strand, type, name):
      1..19      +  promoter       T7 promoter: promoter for bacteriophage T7 RNA polymerase
     20..44      +  protein_bind   lac operator: The lac repressor binds to the lac operator to inhibit transcription in E. coli. This inhibition can be relieved by adding lactose or isopropyl-β-D-thiogalactopyranoside (IPTG). lac repressor encoded by lacI
     84..593     +  CDS            TARDBP (fragment): TADBP_HUMAN - Also known as TDP43. Experimental evidence at protein level: Swiss-Prot protein existence level 1. RNA-binding protein that is involved in various steps of RNA biogenesis and processing (PubMed:23519609). Preferentially binds, via its two RNA recognition motifs RRM1 and RRM2, to GU-repeats on RNA molecules predominantly localized within long introns and in the 3'UTR of mRNAs (PubMed:23519609, PubMed:24240615, PubMed:24464995). In turn, regulates the splicing of many non-coding and protein-coding RNAs including proteins involved in neuronal survival, as well as mRNAs that encode p
    607..654     +  terminator     T7 terminator: transcription terminator for bacteriophage T7 RNA polymerase
    714..754     -  terminator     rrnB T1 terminator (fragment): transcription terminator T1 from the E. coli rrnB gene
    756..871     -  ncRNA          5S rRNA: Accession: RF00001 - 5S ribosomal RNA
    902..926     +  CDS            KanR (fragment): aminoglycoside phosphotransferase; aph(3')-Ia; confers resistance to kanamycin in bacteria or G418 (Geneticin®) in eukaryotes
    956..1052    +  promoter       AmpR promoter (fragment): bla
   1055..1864    +  CDS            KanR: aminoglycoside phosphotransferase; aph(3')-Ia; confers resistance to kanamycin in bacteria or G418 (Geneticin®) in eukaryotes
   1873..1946    +  promoter       lacI promoter (fragment): lacI
   1947..3026    +  CDS            lacI: LACI_ECOLI - Experimental evidence at protein level: Swiss-Prot protein existence level 1. Repressor of the lactose operon. Binds allolactose as an inducer. From Escherichia coli (strain K12).
   3115..3703    +  rep_origin     ori: high-copy-number ColE1/pMB1/pBR322/pUC origin of replication
   3928..3945    +  terminator     rrnB T2 terminator (fragment): transcription terminator T2 from the E. coli rrnB gene
   3970..3989    -  CDS            lacZα (fragment): LacZα fragment of β-galactosidase; lacZ fragment
>Addgene plasmid #98674 | TDP-43_CTD_M337V | addgene full sequence | sequence record 189282 | Addgene NGS Result
TAATACGACTCACTATAGGGGAATTGTGAGCGGATAACAATTCCCCTCTAGAAATAATTTTGTTTAACTT
TTGAAGGAGATATACCATGGGTAGCGACAAGATTCATCACCACCATCATCATGAGAACTTATACTTTCAA
GGCCATATGAACCGCCAACTGGAACGTTCCGGTCGTTTCGGTGGTAATCCGGGTGGTTTCGGCAACCAGG
GTGGCTTTGGCAATTCGCGTGGCGGTGGTGCCGGCTTGGGCAATAACCAAGGTTCCAATATGGGTGGCGG
TATGAACTTTGGTGCCTTCTCCATCAATCCGGCAATGATGGCGGCTGCACAAGCGGCGCTGCAGTCTAGC
TGGGGTATGGTGGGCATGCTGGCGAGCCAGCAGAACCAGTCAGGCCCGAGCGGCAATAATCAGAATCAAG
GTAACATGCAGCGTGAACCGAATCAAGCGTTTGGTAGCGGTAACAATAGCTACAGCGGTAGCAACAGCGG
TGCGGCAATCGGCTGGGGTAGCGCAAGCAATGCGGGCAGCGGTAGCGGTTTCAACGGCGGCTTTGGTAGC
AGCATGGATAGCAAGAGCTCCGGTTGGGGCATGTAACTCGAGCCCCCTAGCATAACCCCTTGGGGCCTCT
AAACGGGTCTTGAGGGGTTTTTTGCCCCTGAGACGCGTCAATCGAGTTCGTACCTAAGGGCGACACCCCC
TAATTAGCCCGGGCGAAAGGCCCAGTCTTTCGACTGAGCCTTTCGTTTTATTTGATGCCTGGCAGTTCCC
TACTCTCGCATGGGGAGTCCCCACACTACCATCGGCGCTACGGCGTTTCACTTCTGAGTTCGGCATGGGG
TCAGGTGGGACCACCGCGCTACTGCCGCCAGGCAAACAAGGGGTGTTATGAGCCATATTCAGGTATAAAT
GGGCTCGCGATAATGTTCAGAATTGGTTAATTGGTTGTAACACTGACCCCTATTTGTTTATTTTTCTAAA
TACATTCAAATATGTATCCGCTCATGAGACAATAACCCTGATAAATGCTTCAATAATATTGAAAAAGGAA
GAATATGAGCCATATTCAACGGGAAACGTCGAGGCCGCGATTAAATTCCAACATGGATGCTGATTTATAT
GGGTATAAATGGGCTCGCGATAATGTCGGGCAATCAGGTGCGACAATCTATCGCTTGTATGGGAAGCCCG
ATGCGCCAGAGTTGTTTCTGAAACATGGCAAAGGTAGCGTTGCCAATGATGTTACAGATGAGATGGTCAG
ACTAAACTGGCTGACGGAATTTATGCCACTTCCGACCATCAAGCATTTTATCCGTACTCCTGATGATGCA
TGGTTACTCACCACTGCGATCCCCGGAAAAACAGCGTTCCAGGTATTAGAAGAATATCCTGATTCAGGTG
AAAATATTGTTGATGCGCTGGCAGTGTTCCTGCGCCGGTTGCACTCGATTCCTGTTTGTAATTGTCCTTT
TAACAGCGATCGCGTATTTCGCCTCGCTCAGGCGCAATCACGAATGAATAACGGTTTGGTTGATGCGAGT
GATTTTGATGACGAGCGTAATGGCTGGCCTGTTGAACAAGTCTGGAAAGAAATGCATAAACTTTTGCCAT
TCTCACCGGATTCAGTCGTCACTCATGGTGATTTCTCACTTGATAACCTTATTTTTGACGAGGGGAAATT
AATAGGTTGTATTGATGTTGGACGAGTCGGAATCGCAGACCGATACCAGGATCTTGCCATCCTATGGAAC
TGCCTCGGTGAGTTTTCTCCTTCATTACAGAAACGGCTTTTTCAAAAATATGGTATTGATAATCCTGATA
TGAATAAATTGCAATTTCATTTGATGCTCGATGAGTTTTTCTAAGCGGCGCGCCATCGAATGGCGCAAAA
CCTTTCGCGGTATGGCATGATAGCGCCCGGAAGAGAGTCAATTCAGGGTGGTGAATATGAAACCAGTAAC
GTTATACGATGTCGCAGAGTATGCCGGTGTCTCTTATCAGACCGTTTCCCGCGTGGTGAACCAGGCCAGC
CACGTTTCTGCGAAAACGCGGGAAAAAGTGGAAGCGGCGATGGCGGAGCTGAATTACATTCCCAACCGCG
TGGCACAACAACTGGCGGGCAAACAGTCGTTGCTGATTGGCGTTGCCACCTCCAGTCTGGCCCTGCACGC
GCCGTCGCAAATTGTCGCGGCGATTAAATCTCGCGCCGATCAACTGGGTGCCAGCGTGGTGGTGTCGATG
GTAGAACGAAGCGGCGTCGAAGCCTGTAAAGCGGCGGTGCACAATCTTCTCGCGCAACGCGTCAGTGGGC
TGATCATTAACTATCCGCTGGATGACCAGGATGCCATTGCTGTGGAAGCTGCCTGCACTAATGTTCCGGC
GTTATTTCTTGATGTCTCTGACCAGACACCCATCAACAGTATTATTTTCTCCCATGAGGACGGTACGCGA
CTGGGCGTGGAGCATCTGGTCGCATTGGGTCACCAGCAAATCGCGCTGTTAGCGGGCCCATTAAGTTCTG
TCTCGGCGCGTCTGCGTCTGGCTGGCTGGCATAAATATCTCACTCGCAATCAAATTCAGCCGATAGCGGA
ACGGGAAGGCGACTGGAGTGCCATGTCCGGTTTTCAACAAACCATGCAAATGCTGAATGAGGGCATCGTT
CCCACTGCGATGCTGGTTGCCAACGATCAGATGGCGCTGGGCGCAATGCGCGCCATTACCGAGTCCGGGC
TGCGCGTTGGTGCGGATATCTCGGTAGTGGGATACGACGATACCGAAGATAGCTCATGTTATATCCCGCC
GTTAACCACCATCAAACAGGATTTTCGCCTGCTGGGGCAAACCAGCGTGGACCGCTTGCTGCAACTCTCT
CAGGGCCAGGCGGTGAAGGGCAATCAGCTGTTGCCAGTCTCACTGGTGAAAAGAAAAACCACCCTGGCGC
CCAATACGCAAACCGCCTCTCCCCGCGCGTTGGCCGATTCATTAATGCAGCTGGCACGACAGGTTTCCCG
ACTGGAAAGCGGGCAGTGACTCATGACCAAAATCCCTTAACGTGAGTTACGCGCGCGTCGTTCCACTGAG
CGTCAGACCCCGTAGAAAAGATCAAAGGATCTTCTTGAGATCCTTTTTTTCTGCGCGTAATCTGCTGCTT
GCAAACAAAAAAACCACCGCTACCAGCGGTGGTTTGTTTGCCGGATCAAGAGCTACCAACTCTTTTTCCG
AAGGTAACTGGCTTCAGCAGAGCGCAGATACCAAATACTGTTCTTCTAGTGTAGCCGTAGTTAGCCCACC
ACTTCAAGAACTCTGTAGCACCGCCTACATACCTCGCTCTGCTAATCCTGTTACCAGTGGCTGCTGCCAG
TGGCGATAAGTCGTGTCTTACCGGGTTGGACTCAAGACGATAGTTACCGGATAAGGCGCAGCGGTCGGGC
TGAACGGGGGGTTCGTGCACACAGCCCAGCTTGGAGCGAACGACCTACACCGAACTGAGATACCTACAGC
GTGAGCTATGAGAAAGCGCCACGCTTCCCGAAGGGAGAAAGGCGGACAGGTATCCGGTAAGCGGCAGGGT
CGGAACAGGAGAGCGCACGAGGGAGCTTCCAGGGGGAAACGCCTGGTATCTTTATAGTCCTGTCGGGTTT
CGCCACCTCTGACTTGAGCGTCGATTTTTGTGATGCTCGTCAGGGGGGCGGAGCCTATGGAAAAACGCCA
GCAACGCGGCCTTTTTACGGTTCCTGGCCTTTTGCTGGCCTTTTGCTCACATGTTCTTTCCTGCGTTATC
CCCTGATTCTGTGGATAACCGTATTACCGCCTTTGAGTGAGCTGATACCGCTCGCCGCAGCCGAACGACC
GAGCGCAGCGAGTCAGTGAGCGAGGAAGCGGAAGGCGAGAGTAGGGAACTGCCAGGCATCAAACTAAGCA
GAAGGCCCCTGACGGATGGCCTTTTTGCGTTTCTACAAACTCTTTCTGTGTTGTAAAACGACGGCCAGTC
TTAAGCTCGGGCCCCCTGGGCGGTTCTGATAACGAGTAATCGTTAATCCGCAAATAACGTAAAAACCCGC
TTCGGCGGGTTTTTTTATGGGGGGAGTTTAGGGAAAGAGCATTTGTCAGAATATTTAAGGGCGCCTGTCA
CTTTGCTTGATATATGAGAATTATTTAACCTTATAAATGAGAAAAAAGCAACGCACTTTAAATAAGATAC
GTTGCTTTTTCGATTGATGAACACCTATAATTAAACTATTCATCTATTATTTATGATTTTTTGTATATAC
AATATTTCTAGTTTGTTAAAGAGAATTAAGAAAATAAATCTCGAAAATAATAAAGGGAAAATCAGTTTTT
GATATCAAAATTATACATGTCAACGATAATACAAAATATAATACAAACTATAAGATGTTATCAGTATTTA
TTATGCATTTAGAATAAATTTTGTGTCGCCCTTCCGCGAAAT
